>Addgene plasmid #82882 | pDONR223_RIT1_WT | addgene full sequence | sequence record 162484 | Addgene NGS Result
GGCAGTTCCCTACTCTCGCGTTAACGCTAGCATGGATGTTTTCCCAGTCACGACGTTGTAAAACGACGGC
CAGTCTTAAGCTCGGGCCCCAAATAATGATTTTATTTTGACTGATAGTGACCTGTTCGTTGCAACAAATT
GATGAGCAATGCTTTTTTATAATGACAACTTTGTACAAAAAAGTTGGCACCATGGATTCTGGAACTCGCC
CAGTTGGTAGCTGCTGTAGCAGCCCCGCTGGGCTCTCACGGGAGTACAAACTAGTGATGCTGGGTGCTGG
TGGTGTAGGGAAGAGTGCCATGACCATGCAGTTCATCAGCCACCGATTCCCAGAAGATCATGATCCCACC
ATTGAAGATGCTTATAAGATCAGGATCCGTATTGATGATGAGCCTGCCAATCTGGACATTTTGGATACAG
CTGGACAGGCAGAGTTTACAGCCATGCGGGACCAGTATATGAGGGCAGGAGAAGGGTTTATCATCTGTTA
CTCTATCACGGATCGTCGAAGTTTCCATGAAGTTCGTGAGTTTAAACAGCTTATTTATCGAGTCCGACGT
ACTGACGATACACCTGTGGTTCTTGTGGGAAACAAGTCAGACCTCAAACAGCTAAGACAGGTCACCAAGG
AAGAAGGATTGGCCTTGGCCCGAGAATTCAGCTGTCCCTTTTTTGAGACATCTGCTGCATACCGCTACTA
TATTGATGATGTTTTCCATGCCCTTGTACGGGAGATACGTAGGAAAGAAAAGGAGGCAGTACTGGCCATG
GAGAAAAAATCTAAGCCCAAAAACAGTGTATGGAAGAGGCTAAAATCACCATTCCGGAAGAAGAAAGATT
CAGTAACTTGATTGCCAACTTTCTTGTACAAAGTTGGCATTATAAGAAAGCATTGCTTATCAATTTGTTG
CAACGAACAGGTCACTATCAGTCAAAATAAAATCATTATTTGCCATCCAGCTGATATCCCCTATAGTGAG
TCGTATTACATGGTCATAGCTGTTTCCTGGCAGCTCTGGCCCGTGTCTCAAAATCTCTGATGTTACATTG
CACAAGATAAAAATATATCATCATGCCTCCTCTAGACCAGCCAGGACAGAAATGCCTCGACTTCGCTGCT
ACCCAAGGTTGCCGGGTGACGCACACCGTGGAAACGGATGAAGGCACGAACCCAGTGGACATAAGCCTGT
TCGGTTCGTAAGCTGTAATGCAAGTAGCGTATGCGCTCACGCAACTGGTCCAGAACCTTGACCGAACGCA
GCGGTGGTAACGGCGCAGTGGCGGTTTTCATGGCTTGTTATGACTGTTTTTTTGGGGTACAGTCTATGCC
TCGGGCATCCAAGCAGCAAGCGCGTTACGCCGTGGGTCGATGTTTGATGTTATGGAGCAGCAACGATGTT
ACGCAGCAGGGCAGTCGCCCTAAAACAAAGTTAAACATTATGAGGGAAGCGGTGATCGCCGAAGTATCGA
CTCAACTATCAGAGGTAGTTGGCGTCATCGAGCGCCATCTCGAACCGACGTTGCTGGCCGTACATTTGTA
CGGCTCCGCAGTGGATGGCGGCCTGAAGCCACACAGTGATATTGATTTGCTGGTTACGGTGACCGTAAGG
CTTGATGAAACAACGCGGCGAGCTTTGATCAACGACCTTTTGGAAACTTCGGCTTCCCCTGGAGAGAGCG
AGATTCTCCGCGCTGTAGAAGTCACCATTGTTGTGCACGACGACATCATTCCGTGGCGTTATCCAGCTAA
GCGCGAACTGCAATTTGGAGAATGGCAGCGCAATGACATTCTTGCAGGTATCTTCGAGCCAGCCACGATC
GACATTGATCTGGCTATCTTGCTGACAAAAGCAAGAGAACATAGCGTTGCCTTGGTAGGTCCAGCGGCGG
AGGAACTCTTTGATCCGGTTCCTGAACAGGATCTATTTGAGGCGCTAAATGAAACCTTAACGCTATGGAA
CTCGCCGCCCGACTGGGCTGGCGATGAGCGAAATGTAGTGCTTACGTTGTCCCGCATTTGGTACAGCGCA
GTAACCGGCAAAATCGCGCCGAAGGATGTCGCTGCCGACTGGGCAATGGAGCGCCTGCCGGCCCAGTATC
AGCCCGTCATACTTGAAGCTAGACAGGCTTATCTTGGACAAGAAGAAGATCGCTTGGCCTCGCGCGCAGA
TCAGTTGGAAGAATTTGTCCACTACGTGAAAGGCGAGATCACCAAGGTAGTCGGCAAATAACCCTCGAGC
CACCCATGACCAAAATCCCTTAACGTGAGTTACGCGTCGTTCCACTGAGCGTCAGACCCCGTAGAAAAGA
TCAAAGGATCTTCTTGAGATCCTTTTTTTCTGCGCGTAATCTGCTGCTTGCAAACAAAAAAACCACCGCT
ACCAGCGGTGGTTTGTTTGCCGGATCAAGAGCTACCAACTCTTTTTCCGAAGGTAACTGGCTTCAGCAGA
GCGCAGATACCAAATACTGTTCTTCTAGTGTAGCCGTAGTTAGGCCACCACTTCAAGAACTCTGTAGCAC
CGCCTACATACCTCGCTCTGCTAATCCTGTTACCAGTGGCTGCTGCCAGTGGCGATAAGTCGTGTCTTAC
CGGGTTGGACTCAAGACGATAGTTACCGGATAAGGCGCAGCGGTCGGGCTGAACGGGGGGTTCGTGCACA
CAGCCCAGCTTGGAGCGAACGACCTACACCGAACTGAGATACCTACAGCGTGAGCTATGAGAAAGCGCCA
CGCTTCCCGAAGGGAGAAAGGCGGACAGGTATCCGGTAAGCGGCAGGGTCGGAACAGGAGAGCGCACGAG
GGAGCTTCCAGGGGGAAACGCCTGGTATCTTTATAGTCCTGTCGGGTTTCGCCACCTCTGACTTGAGCGT
CGATTTTTGTGATGCTCGTCAGGGGGGCGGAGCCTATGGAAAAACGCCAGCAACGCGGCCTTTTTACGGT
TCCTGGCCTTTTGCTGGCCTTTTGCTCACATGTTCTTTCCTGCGTTATCCCCTGATTCTGTGGATAACCG
TATTACCGCCTTTGAGTGAGCTGATACCGCTCGCCGCAGCCGAACGACCGAGCGCAGCGAGTCAGTGAGC
GAGGAAGCGGAAGAGCGCCCAATACGCAAACCGCCTCTCCCCGCGCGTTGGCCGATTCATTAATGCAGCT
GGCACGACAGGTTTCCCGACTGGAAAGCGGGCAGTGAGCGCAACGCAATTAATACGCGTACCGCTAGCCA
GGAAGAGTTTGTAGAAACGCAAAAAGGCCATCCGTCAGGATGGCCTTCTGCTTAGTTTGATGCCTGGCAG
TTTATGGCGGGCGTCCTGCCCGCCACCCTCCGGGCCGTTGCTTCACAACGTTCAAATCCGCTCCCGGCGG
ATTTGTCCTACTCAGGAGAGCGTTCACCGACAAACAACAGATAAAACGAAAGGCCCAGTCTTCCGACTGA
GCCTTTCGTTTTATTTGATGCCT
Features (pLannotate 1.2.2; 12 found; start..end, strand, type, name):
     38..74      -  CDS            lacZα (fragment): LacZα fragment of β-galactosidase; lacZ fragment
     91..186     +  protein_bind   attL3: mutant version of attL; recombination site for the Gateway® LR reaction LR Clonase™
    192..848     +  CDS            RIT1: RIT1_HUMAN - Also known as RIBB, RIT, ROC1. Experimental evidence at protein level: Swiss-Prot protein existence level 1. Plays a crucial role in coupling NGF stimulation to the activation of both EPHB2 and MAPK14 signaling pathways and in NGF- dependent neuronal differentiation. Involved in ELK1 transactivation through the Ras-MAPK signaling cascade that mediates a wide variety of cellular functions, including cell proliferation, survival, and differentiation. From Homo sapiens (Human).
    856..951     -  protein_bind   attL3: mutant version of attL; recombination site for the Gateway® LR reaction LR Clonase™
    970..988     -  promoter       T7 promoter: promoter for bacteriophage T7 RNA polymerase
   1178..1201    +  promoter       Pc promoter (fragment): intI1 (promoter lies within the coding sequence); class 1 integron promoter
   1377..1433    +  CDS            GmR (fragment): gentamycin acetyltransferase; aacC1; confers resistance to gentamycin
   1440..2231    +  CDS            SmR: aminoglycoside adenylyltransferase (Murphy, 1985); aadA; confers resistance to spectinomycin and streptomycin
   2324..2912    +  rep_origin     ori: high-copy-number ColE1/pMB1/pBR322/pUC origin of replication
   3095..3187    +  CDS            lacI (fragment): lac repressor; lacI; The lac repressor binds to the lac operator to inhibit transcription in E. coli. This inhibition can be relieved by adding lactose or isopropyl-β-D-thiogalactopyranoside (IPTG).
   3242..3269    -  terminator     rrnB T2 terminator: transcription terminator T2 from the E. coli rrnB gene
   3401..3444    +  terminator     rrnB T1 terminator: Escherichia coli rrnB; transcription terminator T1 from the E. coli rrnB gene
