[The description below was written by a language model from this plasmid's Addgene catalogue record and pLannotate feature annotations shown in this document.]
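Description:
pDONR223_RIT1_WT is a Gateway entry clone built in the pDONR223 backbone and carrying the wild-type human RIT1 open reading frame. It belongs to the Target Accelerator Plasmid Collection, a set of ORF clones associated with high-throughput phenotyping of somatic mutations found in lung cancer. In that context it serves as the wild-type reference for RIT1. The plasmid is about 3.5 kb and is maintained in E. coli at high copy through a ColE1/pUC-type origin. Selection uses spectinomycin, conferred by the aadA (SmR) aminoglycoside adenylyltransferase gene. Upstream of this gene, the automated annotation picks up fragments of a class 1 integron Pc promoter and of a gentamicin resistance gene. rrnB T1 and T2 terminators are also annotated in the backbone, elements generally used to limit read-through transcription, along with small lacZα and lacI remnants.

The RIT1 coding sequence encodes a Ras-family GTPase linked to Ras-MAPK signalling, with roles in proliferation, survival and neuronal differentiation. It is flanked on both sides by attL recombination sites in opposing orientation. The annotation tool labels both as attL3, which probably reflects sequence similarity among attL variants rather than two truly identical sites. No promoter drives the insert, so the clone is not an expression construct in itself. A T7 promoter lies just outside one att site and points back toward the insert. The ORF is in the "closed" configuration, with a stop codon directly after the coding sequence, so it yields native or N-terminally tagged protein but cannot be fused to C-terminal tags. Its typical use is as a donor in LR Clonase reactions that move RIT1 into Gateway destination vectors, such as lentiviral or other expression plasmids, for functional studies.
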