Addgene plasmid #82882: pDONR223_RIT1_WT
Purpose: Gateway Donor vector containing RIT1, part of the Target Accelerator Plasmid Collection.
Depositing lab: Jesse Boehm & Matthew Meyerson & David Root. Depositing organization: Broad Institute. Publication: High-throughput Phenotyping of Lung Cancer Somatic Mutations. Berger AH, Brooks AN, Wu X, Shrestha Y, Chouinard C, Piccioni F, Bagul M, Kamburov A, Imielinski M, Hogstrom L, Zhu C, Yang X, Pantel S, Sakai R, Watson J, Kaplan N, Campbell JD, Singh S, Root DE, Narayan R, Natoli T, Lahr DL, Tirosh I, Tamayo P, Getz G, Wong B, Doench J, Subramanian A, Golub TR, Meyerson M, Boehm JS. Cancer Cell. 2016 Aug 8;30(2):214-28. doi: 10.1016/j.ccell.2016.06.022. Epub 2016 Jul 28. PubMed 27478040.
Backbone
  Vector backbone: pDONR223
  Backbone manufacturer: Invitrogen
  Vector type: Gateway Entry vector
Growth in bacteria
  Bacterial resistance: Spectinomycin, 50 μg/mL
  Growth temperature: 37°C
  Growth strain: DH5alpha
  Copy number: High Copy
Gene/Insert
  Gene/Insert name: RIT1
  Species: H. sapiens (human)
  GenBank ID: NM_006912
  Entrez Gene: RIT1 (a.k.a. NS8, RIBB, RIT, ROC1)
  Promoter: None
  Cloning method: Gateway Cloning
  Sequencing primers: 5′ M13pUC-fwd; 3′ M13-Rev
Terms and licenses: Academic/Nonprofit Terms; Industry Terms: Not Available to Industry
Depositor comments: CLOSED (stop codon immediately follows insert)
How to cite: pDONR223_RIT1_WT was a gift from Jesse Boehm & Matthew Meyerson & David Root (Addgene plasmid # 82882 ; http://n2t.net/addgene:82882 ; RRID:Addgene_82882)
