>Addgene plasmid #82882 | pDONR223_RIT1_WT | depositor partial sequence | sequence record 157608 | Insert sequence
ATGGATTCTGGAACTCGCCCAGTTGGTAGCTGCTGTAGCAGCCCCGCTGGGCTCTCACGGGAGTACAAAC
TAGTGATGCTGGGTGCTGGTGGTGTAGGGAAGAGTGCCATGACCATGCAGTTCATCAGCCACCGATTCCC
AGAAGATCATGATCCCACCATTGAAGATGCTTATAAGATCAGGATCCGTATTGATGATGAGCCTGCCAAT
CTGGACATTTTGGATACAGCTGGACAGGCAGAGTTTACAGCCATGCGGGACCAGTATATGAGGGCAGGAG
AAGGGTTTATCATCTGTTACTCTATCACGGATCGTCGAAGTTTCCATGAAGTTCGTGAGTTTAAACAGCT
TATTTATCGAGTCCGACGTACTGACGATACACCTGTGGTTCTTGTGGGAAACAAGTCAGACCTCAAACAG
CTAAGACAGGTCACCAAGGAAGAAGGATTGGCCTTGGCCCGAGAATTCAGCTGTCCCTTTTTTGAGACAT
CTGCTGCATACCGCTACTATATTGATGATGTTTTCCATGCCCTTGTACGGGAGATACGTAGGAAAGAAAA
GGAGGCAGTACTGGCCATGGAGAAAAAATCTAAGCCCAAAAACAGTGTATGGAAGAGGCTAAAATCACCA
TTCCGGAAGAAGAAAGATTCAGTAACTTGA
